>Addgene plasmid #242546 | pEP0016_pIVTRup(BsmBI)_BSD | addgene full sequence | sequence record 493699 | Addgene NGS Result
TCCATTCGCCATTCAGGCTGCGCAACTGTTGGGAAGGGCGATCGGTGCGGGCCTCTTCGCTATTACGCCA
GCTGGCGAAAGGGGGATGTGCTGCAAGGCGATTAAGTTGGGTAACGCCAGGGTTTTCCCAGTCACGACGT
TGTAAAACGACGGCCAGTGAATTGTAATACGACTCACTATAGGGCGAATTGGGCCCTCTAGATGCATGCT
CGAGCGGCCGCCAGTGTGATGGATTTGGACCCTCGTACAGAAGCTAATACGACTCACTATAGGGAAATAA
GAGAGAAAAGAAGAGTAAGAAGAAATATAAGAGCCACCATGGCCAAGCCTTTGTCTCAAGAAGAATCCAC
CCTCATTGAAAGAGCAACGGCTACAATCAACAGCATCCCCATCTCTGAAGACTACAGCGTCGCCAGCGCA
GCTCTCTCTAGCGACGGCCGCATCTTCACTGGTGTCAATGTATATCATTTTACTGGGGGACCTTGTGCAG
AACTCGTGGTGCTGGGCACTGCTGCTGCTGCGGCAGCTGGCAACCTGACTTGTATCGTCGCGATCGGAAA
TGAGAACAGGGGCATCTTGAGCCCCTGCGGACGGTGCCGACAGGTGCTTCTCGATCTGCATCCTGGGATC
AAAGCCATAGTGAAGGACAGTGATGGACAGCCGACGGCAGTTGGGATTCGTGAATTGCTGCCCTCTGGTT
ATGTGTGGGAGGGCTAAATCGCTGCCTTCTGCGGGGCTTGCCTTCTGGCCATGCCCTTCTTCTCTCCCTT
GCACCTGTACCTCTTGGTCTTTGAATAAAGCCTGAGTAGGAAGTGAGGGTCTAGAAAAAAAAAAAAAAAA
AAAAAAAAAAAAAAAAAAAAAAAAAAAAAAAAAAAAAAAAAAAAAAAAAAAAAAAAAAAATGAGACGCGA
TCAATAACCGACACTCCTGCGTCGCCTACGCGCTACGATCTGCAGAATTCCAGCACACTGGCGGCCGTTA
CTAGTGGATCCGAGCTCGGTACCAAGCTTGGCGTAATCATGGTCATAGCTGTTTCCTGTGTGAAATTGTT
ATCCGCTCACAATTCCACACAACATACGAGCCGGAAGCATAAAGTGTAAAGCCTGGGGTGCCTAATGAGT
GAGCTAACTCACATTAATTGCGTTGCGCTCACTGCCCGCTTTCCAGTCGGGAAACCTGTCGTGCCAGCTG
CATTAATGAATCGGCCAACGCGCGGGGAGAGGCGGTTTGCGTATTGGGCGCTCTTCCGCTTCCTCGCTCA
CTGACTCGCTGCGCTCGGTCGTTCGGCTGCGGCGAGCGGTATCAGCTCACTCAAAGGCGGTAATACGGTT
ATCCACAGAATCAGGGGATAACGCAGGAAAGAACATGTGAGCAAAAGGCCAGCAAAAGGCCAGGAACCGT
AAAAAGGCCGCGTTGCTGGCGTTTTTCCATAGGCTCCGCCCCCCTGACGAGCATCACAAAAATCGACGCT
CAAGTCAGAGGTGGCGAAACCCGACAGGACTATAAAGATACCAGGCGTTTCCCCCTGGAAGCTCCCTCGT
GCGCTCTCCTGTTCCGACCCTGCCGCTTACCGGATACCTGTCCGCCTTTCTCCCTTCGGGAAGCGTGGCG
CTTTCTCATAGCTCACGCTGTAGGTATCTCAGTTCGGTGTAGGTCGTTCGCTCCAAGCTGGGCTGTGTGC
ACGAACCCCCCGTTCAGCCCGACCGCTGCGCCTTATCCGGTAACTATCGTCTTGAGTCCAACCCGGTAAG
ACACGACTTATCGCCACTGGCAGCAGCCACTGGTAACAGGATTAGCAGAGCGAGGTATGTAGGCGGTGCT
ACAGAGTTCTTGAAGTGGTGGCCTAACTACGGCTACACTAGAAGAACAGTATTTGGTATCTGCGCTCTGC
TGAAGCCAGTTACCTTCGGAAAAAGAGTTGGTAGCTCTTGATCCGGCAAACAAACCACCGCTGGTAGCGG
TGGTTTTTTTGTTTGCAAGCAGCAGATTACGCGCAGAAAAAAAGGATCTCAAGAAGATCCTTTGATCTTT
TCTACGGGGTCTGACGCTCAGTGGAACGAAAACTCACGTTAAGGGATTTTGGTCATGAGATTATCAAAAA
GGATCTTCACCTAGATCCTTTTAAATTAAAAATGAAGTTTTAAATCAATCTAAAGTATATATGAGTAAAC
TTGGTCTGACAGTTACCAATGCTTAATCAGTGAGGCACCTATCTCAGCGATCTGTCTATTTCGTTCATCC
ATAGTTGCCTGACTCCCCGTCGTGTAGATAACTACGATACGGGAGGGCTTACCATCTGGCCCCAGTGCTG
CAATGATACCGCGAGACCCACGCTCACCGGCTCCAGATTTATCAGCAATAAACCAGCCAGCCGGAAGGGC
CGAGCGCAGAAGTGGTCCTGCAACTTTATCCGCCTCCATCCAGTCTATTAATTGTTGCCGGGAAGCTAGA
GTAAGTAGTTCGCCAGTTAATAGTTTGCGCAACGTTGTTGCCATTGCTACAGGCATCGTGGTGTCACGCT
CGTCGTTTGGTATGGCTTCATTCAGCTCCGGTTCCCAACGATCAAGGCGAGTTACATGATCCCCCATGTT
GTGCAAAAAAGCGGTTAGCTCCTTCGGTCCTCCGATCGTTGTCAGAAGTAAGTTGGCCGCAGTGTTATCA
CTCATGGTTATGGCAGCACTGCATAATTCTCTTACTGTCATGCCATCCGTAAGATGCTTTTCTGTGACTG
GTGAGTACTCAACCAAGTCATTCTGAGAATAGTGTATGCGGCGACCGAGTTGCTCTTGCCCGGCGTCAAT
ACGGGATAATACCGCGCCACATAGCAGAACTTTAAAAGTGCTCATCATTGGAAAACGTTCTTCGGGGCGA
AAACTCTCAAGGATCTTACCGCTGTTGAGATCCAGTTCGATGTAACCCACTCGTGCACCCAACTGATCTT
CAGCATCTTTTACTTTCACCAGCGTTTCTGGGTGAGCAAAAACAGGAAGGCAAAATGCCGCAAAAAAGGG
AATAAGGGCGACACGGAAATGTTGAATACTCATACTCTTCCTTTTTCAATTCAGAAGAACTCGTCAAGAA
GGCGATAGAAGGCGATGCGCTGCGAATCGGGAGCGGCGATACCGTAAAGCACGAGGAAGCGGTCAGCCCA
TTCGCCGCCAAGCTCTTCAGCAATATCACGGGTAGCCAACGCTATGTCCTGATAGCGGTCCGCCACACCC
AGCCGGCCACAGTCGATGAATCCAGAAAAGCGGCCATTTTCCACCATGATATTCGGCAAGCAGGCATCGC
CATGGGTCACGACGAGATCCTCGCCGTCGGGCATGCGCGCCTTGAGCCTGGCGAACAGTTCGGCTGGCGC
GAGCCCCTGATGCTCTTCGTCCAGATCATCCTGATCGACAAGACCGGCTTCCATCCGAGTACGTGCTCGC
TCGATGCGATGTTTCGCTTGGTGGTCGAATGGGCAGGTAGCCGGATCAAGCGTATGCAGCCGCCGCATTG
CATCAGCCATGATGGATACTTTCTCGGCAGGAGCAAGGTGGGATGACAGGAGATCCTGCCCCGGCACTTC
GCCCAATAGCAGCCAGTCCCTTCCCGCTTCAGTGACAACGTCGAGCACAGCTGCGCAAGGAACGCCCGTC
GTGGCCAGCCACGATAGCCGCGCTGCCTCGTCCTGCAGTTCATTCAGGGCACCGGACAGGTCGGTCTTGA
CAAAAAGAACCGGGCGCCCCTGCGCTGACAGCCGGAACACGGCGGCATCAGAGCAGCCGATTGTCTGTTG
TGCCCAGTCATAGCCGAATAGCCTCTCCACCCAAGCGGCCGGAGAACCTGCGTGCAATCCATCTTGTTCA
ATCATGCGAAACGATCCTCATCCTGTCTCTTGATCAGATCTTGATCCCCTGCGCCATCAGATCCTTGGCG
GCAAGAAAGCCATCCAGTTTACTTTGCAGGGCTTCCCAACCTTACCAGAGGGCGCCCCAGCTGGCAATTC
CGGTTCGCTTGCTGTCCATAAAACCGCCCAGTCTAGCTATCGCCATGTAAGCCCACTGCAAGCTACCTGC
TTTCTCTTTGCGCTTGCGTTTTCCCTTGTCCAGATAGCCCAGTAGCTGACATTCATCCGGGGTCAGCACC
GTTTCTGCGGACTGGCTTTCTACGTGTTCCGCTTCCTTTAGCAGCCCTTGCGCCCTGAATTTTGTTAAAA
TTCGCGTTAAATTTTTGTTAAATCAGCTCATTTTTTAACCAATAGGCCGAAATCGGCAAAATCCCTTATA
AATCAAAAGAATAGACCGAGATAGGGT
[37 nt withheld, positions 4298-4334]
AAAGAACGTGGACTCCAACGTCAAAGG
[49 nt withheld, positions 4362-4410]
T
[91 nt withheld, positions 4412-4502]
G
[123 nt withheld, positions 4504-4626]
Features (pLannotate 1.2.2; 14 found; start..end, strand, type, name):
      5..162     -  CDS            lacZα (fragment): LacZα fragment of β-galactosidase; lacZ fragment
    165..183     +  promoter       T7 promoter: promoter for bacteriophage T7 RNA polymerase
    255..273     +  promoter       T7 promoter: promoter for bacteriophage T7 RNA polymerase
    319..717     +  CDS            BSD: blasticidin S deaminase; Aspergillus terreus BSD; confers resistance to blasticidin
   1046..1062    -  protein_bind   lac operator: The lac repressor binds to the lac operator to inhibit transcription in E. coli. This inhibition can be relieved by adding lactose or isopropyl-β-D-thiogalactopyranoside (IPTG). lac repressor encoded by lacI
   1070..1100    -  promoter       lac promoter: promoter for the E. coli lac operon
   1115..1136    -  protein_bind   CAP binding site: CAP binding activates transcription in the presence of cAMP. E. coli catabolite activator protein
   1149..1241    -  CDS            lacI (fragment): lac repressor; lacI; The lac repressor binds to the lac operator to inhibit transcription in E. coli. This inhibition can be relieved by adding lactose or isopropyl-β-D-thiogalactopyranoside (IPTG).
   1424..2012    -  rep_origin     ori: high-copy-number ColE1/pMB1/pBR322/pUC origin of replication
   2183..3043    -  CDS            AmpR: β-lactamase; bla; confers resistance to ampicillin, carbenicillin, and related antibiotics
   3044..3060    -  promoter       AmpR promoter (fragment): bla
   3064..3855    -  CDS            neo: KKA2_KLEPN - Also known as kan, nptII. Experimental evidence at protein level: Swiss-Prot protein existence level 1. Resistance to kanamycin, neomycin, paromomycin, ribostamycin, butirosin and gentamicin B. From Klebsiella pneumoniae.
   3887..4186    -  CDS            tnpA (fragment): TN5P_ECOLX - Also known as tnp. Experimental evidence at protein level: Swiss-Prot protein existence level 1. Mediates transposition of transposon Tn5 by a 'cut and paste' mechanism. First, the monomeric transposase binds the 19 bp inverted DNA repeats flanking the transposon. Then, dimerization of the DNA- bound transposase creates a synaptic DNA complex. After nicking of the first DNA strand, excision of the transposon proceeds through a series of intermediates. The transposase then mediates the insertion of the transposon at a new site by strand transfer. The activity of the wild- type tran
   4199..1       -  rep_origin     f1 ori (across the origin) (sequence partly withheld): f1 bacteriophage origin of replication; arrow indicates direction of (+) strand synthesis
