[The description below was written by a language model from this plasmid's Addgene catalogue record and pLannotate feature annotations shown in this document.]
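Description:
pEP0016_pIVTRup(BsmBI)_BSD is a 4.6 kb bacterial plasmid that serves as a template for in vitro transcription (IVT), built on the pIVTRup(BsmBI) backbone. It is propagated in E. coli from a high-copy ColE1/pUC-type origin and is selected with ampicillin through the AmpR β-lactamase gene. The feature table also detects a neo (kanamycin/neomycin phosphotransferase) coding sequence next to AmpR, followed by a fragment of the Tn5 transposase gene that probably came along with the neo cassette. Only ampicillin is listed as the selection in the catalogue entry. An f1 origin and remnants of a lacZα cloning region (lacZα fragment, lac promoter, lac operator, CAP binding site and a lacI fragment) point to a general-purpose cloning vector ancestry.

The payload is the blasticidin S deaminase (BSD) open reading frame from Aspergillus terreus, which confers blasticidin resistance. It was inserted by Gibson cloning, and the record states that it derives from a previously published lentiviral CRISPR vector. BSD lies downstream of, and in the same orientation as, two annotated T7 promoters, so T7 RNA polymerase can transcribe BSD-encoding RNA from the plasmid in vitro. The "BsmBI" in the backbone name suggests a Type IIS cloning site for exchanging inserts, but no such site is annotated. About 300 bp between the end of BSD and the lac elements also carries no annotation, so any untranslated regions or poly(A) tract there cannot be confirmed from the record.

The stated purpose is simply IVT. The associated publication concerns CRISPR-based screening to improve CAR T cell immunotherapies, which suggests the transcribed BSD mRNA is used for transient blasticidin selection of cells, although the record does not spell this out.
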