Addgene plasmid #242546: pEP0016_pIVTRup(BsmBI)_BSD
Purpose: IVT
Depositing lab: Christoph Bock & Paul Datlinger. Depositing organization: CeMM Research Center for Molecular Medicine. Publication: Systematic discovery of CRISPR-boosted CAR T cell immunotherapies. Datlinger P, Pankevich EV, Arnold CD, Pranckevicius N, Lin J, Romanovskaia D, Schaefer M, Piras F, Orts AC, Nemc A, Biesaga PN, Chan M, Neuwirth T, Artemov AV, Li W, Ladstatter S, Krausgruber T, Bock C. Nature. 2025 Oct;646(8086):963-972. doi: 10.1038/s41586-025-09507-9. Epub 2025 Sep 24. PubMed 40993398.
Backbone
  Vector backbone: pIVTRup(BsmBI)
  Vector type: Other
Growth in bacteria
  Bacterial resistance: Ampicillin, 100 μg/mL
  Growth temperature: 37°C
  Growth strain: DH5alpha
  Copy number: High Copy
Gene/Insert
  Gene/Insert name: BSD (Blasticidin S deaminase)
  Species: Other
  Insert size (bp): 393
  Cloning method: Gibson Cloning
Resource information
  A portion of this plasmid was derived from a plasmid made by: 10.1038/nmeth.3047 (Sanjana et al. Nature Methods 2014)
Terms and licenses: Academic/Nonprofit Terms; Industry Terms: Not Available to Industry
Depositor comments: Source insert Addgene ID 52962
How to cite: pEP0016_pIVTRup(BsmBI)_BSD was a gift from Christoph Bock & Paul Datlinger (Addgene plasmid # 242546 ; http://n2t.net/addgene:242546 ; RRID:Addgene_242546)
